Addgene plasmid #72800: pMK284 (Stag-3FLAG-Hygro)
Purpose: C-terminal tagging with Stag-3FLAG using CRIPSR/Cas9
Depositing lab: Masato Kanemaki. Depositing organization: National Institute of Genetics. Publication: Rapid Protein Depletion in Human Cells by Auxin-Inducible Degron Tagging with Short Homology Donors. Natsume T, Kiyomitsu T, Saga Y, Kanemaki MT. Cell Rep. 2016 Apr 5;15(1):210-8. doi: 10.1016/j.celrep.2016.03.001. Epub 2016 Mar 24. PubMed 27052166.
Backbone
  Vector backbone: pBluescript KS(-)
  Backbone size w/o insert (bp): 2871
  Total vector size (bp): 5589
  Vector type: Mammalian Expression, CRISPR
  Selectable markers: Hygromycin
Growth in bacteria
  Bacterial resistance: Ampicillin, 100 μg/mL
  Growth temperature: 37°C
  Growth strain: DH5alpha
  Copy number: High Copy
Gene/Insert
  Gene/Insert name: Stag-3FLAG-Hygro
  Species: H. sapiens (human), M. musculus (mouse), R. norvegicus (rat), G. gallus (chicken)
  Insert size (bp): 2718
  Tag / fusion protein: Stag-3FLAG (C terminal on backbone)
  Cloning method: Restriction Enzyme; 5′ cloning site BamHI (not destroyed); 3′ cloning site BamHI (not destroyed)
  Sequencing primers: 5′ GTAAAACGACGGCCAGT; 3′ GGAAACAGCTATGACCATG
Terms and licenses: Academic/Nonprofit Terms; Industry Terms: Not Available to Industry
Depositor comments: This vector can be used for the construction of donor vectors for tagging with Stag-3FLAG.
How to cite: pMK284 (Stag-3FLAG-Hygro) was a gift from Masato Kanemaki (Addgene plasmid # 72800 ; http://n2t.net/addgene:72800 ; RRID:Addgene_72800)
