[The description below was written by a language model from this plasmid's Addgene catalogue record and pLannotate feature annotations shown in this document.]
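Description:
pMK284 (Stag-3FLAG-Hygro) is a 5,589 bp cassette plasmid built on pBluescript KS(-). It serves as a source of a tagging module for constructing homology-directed repair donors used in CRISPR/Cas9-mediated C-terminal tagging of endogenous genes. It is catalogued as a mammalian expression/CRISPR vector, but the feature table shows no Cas9, guide RNA scaffold or homology arms, so these must be supplied separately or added when a gene-specific donor is built. In E. coli the plasmid is maintained at high copy through the ColE1/pUC-type origin and selected with ampicillin via the bla gene and its promoter. The backbone also retains the f1 origin, lacZα and lac regulatory remnants, and the flanking T7 and T3 promoters.

The 2,718 bp insert sits between two preserved BamHI sites, so it can be excised as a unit. It begins with a promoterless S-tag followed by a 3xFLAG epitope. These are intended to be fused in frame to the end of a target coding sequence so that the tagged protein is expressed from the endogenous promoter. An SV40 polyadenylation signal follows, along with a short SV40 large T-derived fragment that belongs to that region. Downstream is an independent selection unit in which the mouse PGK promoter drives the hygromycin resistance gene, terminated by the PGK poly(A) signal. This unit allows cells with an integrated cassette to be enriched. Two loxP sites in the same orientation flank the marker, which should permit its removal by Cre after clones are isolated. The tags support affinity purification and immunodetection of the endogenous protein. The record lists human, mouse, rat and chicken as applicable species.
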