Features (pLannotate 1.2.2; 20 found; start..end, strand, type, name):
      4..432     +  rep_origin     f1 ori (sequence partly withheld): f1 bacteriophage origin of replication; arrow indicates direction of (+) strand synthesis
    463..618     -  CDS            lacZα (fragment): LacZα fragment of β-galactosidase; lacZ fragment
    626..644     +  promoter       T7 promoter: promoter for bacteriophage T7 RNA polymerase
    680..721     +  CDS            S-Tag (fragment): affinity and epitope tag derived from pancreatic ribonuclease A
    734..799     +  CDS            3xFLAG: three tandem FLAG® epitope tags, followed by an enterokinase cleavage site
    824..908     +  CDS            large T antigen (fragment): large T antigen from SV40 (simian virus 40)
    931..1052    +  polyA_signal   SV40 poly(A) signal: SV40 polyadenylation signal
   1083..1116    -  protein_bind   loxP: Cre-mediated recombination occurs in the 8-bp core sequence (GCATACAT). Cre recombinase
   1177..1676    +  promoter       PGK promoter: mouse phosphoglycerate kinase 1 promoter
   1736..2756    +  CDS            HygR (fragment): aminoglycoside phosphotransferase from E. coli; aph(4)-Ia; confers resistance to hygromycin
   2840..3292    +  polyA_signal   PGK poly(A) signal: mouse phosphoglycerate kinase 1 polyadenylation signal
   3319..3352    -  protein_bind   loxP: Cre-mediated recombination occurs in the 8-bp core sequence (GCATACAT). Cre recombinase
   3401..3419    -  promoter       T3 promoter: promoter for bacteriophage T3 RNA polymerase
   3464..3480    -  protein_bind   lac operator: The lac repressor binds to the lac operator to inhibit transcription in E. coli. This inhibition can be relieved by adding lactose or isopropyl-β-D-thiogalactopyranoside (IPTG). lac repressor encoded by lacI
   3488..3518    -  promoter       lac promoter: promoter for the E. coli lac operon
   3533..3554    -  protein_bind   CAP binding site: CAP binding activates transcription in the presence of cAMP. E. coli catabolite activator protein
   3567..3659    -  CDS            lacI (fragment): lac repressor; lacI; The lac repressor binds to the lac operator to inhibit transcription in E. coli. This inhibition can be relieved by adding lactose or isopropyl-β-D-thiogalactopyranoside (IPTG).
   3842..4430    -  rep_origin     ori: high-copy-number ColE1/pMB1/pBR322/pUC origin of replication
   4601..5461    -  CDS            AmpR: β-lactamase; bla; confers resistance to ampicillin, carbenicillin, and related antibiotics
   5462..5566    -  promoter       AmpR promoter: bla
>Addgene plasmid #72800 | pMK284 (Stag-3FLAG-Hygro) | depositor full sequence | sequence record 133553 | pMK284 (Stag-3FLAG-Hygro) sequence 5589 bps
CTG
[124 nt withheld, positions 4-127]
C
[91 nt withheld, positions 129-219]
A
[49 nt withheld, positions 221-269]
CCTTTGACGTTGGAGTCCACGTTCTTT
[37 nt withheld, positions 297-333]
ACCCTATCTCGGTCTATTCTTTTGATTTATAAGGGATTTTGCCGATTTCGGCCTATTGGTTAAAAAATGA
GCTGATTTAACAAAAATTTAACGCGAATTTTAACAAAATATTAACGCTTACAATTTCCATTCGCCATTCA
GGCTGCGCAACTGTTGGGAAGGGCGATCGGTGCGGGCCTCTTCGCTATTACGCCAGCTGGCGAAAGGGGG
ATGTGCTGCAAGGCGATTAAGTTGGGTAACGCCAGGGTTTTCCCAGTCACGACGTTGTAAAACGACGGCC
AGTGAGCGCGCGTAATACGACTCACTATAGGGCGAATTGGAGCTCGGATCCGGTGCAGGCGCCAAGGAAA
CCGCCGCTGCAAAATTCGAACGCCAGCACATGGACAGCCGATCCCGGGCTGACTACAAAGACCATGACGG
TGATTATAAAGATCATGACATCGACTACAAGGATGACGATGACAAGTAGTGTACAAGTAATCTAGATAAC
TGATCATAATCAGCCATACCACATTTGTAGAGGTTTTACTTGCTTTAAAAAACCTCCCACACCTCCCCCT
GAACCTGAAACATAAAATGAATGCAATTGTTGTTGTTAACTTGTTTATTGCAGCTTATAATGGTTACAAA
TAAAGCAATAGCATCACAAATTTCACAAATAAAGCATTTTTTTCACTGCATTCTAGTTGTGGTTTGTCCA
AACTCATCAATGTATCTTAACGCGTCGATCATATTCAATAACCCTTAATATAACTTCGTATAATGTATGC
TATACGAAGTTATTAGGTCTGAAGAGGAGTTTACGTCCAGCCAAGCTTAGGATCTCGACCTCGAAATTCT
ACCGGGTAGGGGAGGCGCTTTTCCCAAGGCAGTCTGGAGCATGCGCTTTAGCAGCCCCGCTGGGCACTTG
GCGCTACACAAGTGGCCTCTGGCCTCGCACACATTCCACATCCACCGGTAGGCGCCAACCGACTCCGTTC
TTTGGTGGCCCCTTCGCGCCACCTTCTACTCCTCCCCTAGTCAGGAAGTTCCCCCCCGCCCCGCAGCTCG
CGTCGTGCAGGACGTGACAAATGGAAGTAGCACGTCTCACTAGTCTCGTGCAGATGGACAGCACCGCTGA
GCAATGGAAGCGGGTAGGCCTTTGGGGCAGCGGCCAATAGCAGCTTTGCTCCTTCGCTTTCTGGGCTCAG
AGGCTGGGAAGGGGTGGGTCCGGGGGCGGGCTCAGGGGCGGGCTCAGGGGCGGGGCGGGCGCCCGAAGGT
CCTCCGGAGGCCCGGCATTCTGCACGCTTCAAAAGCGCACGTCTGCCGCGCTGTTCTCCTCTTCCTCATC
TCCGGGCCTTTCGACCTGCATCCATCTAGATCTCGAGCAGCTGAAGCTTACCGCTAGCATGGATAGATCC
GGAAAGCCTGAACTCACCGCGACGTCTGTCGAGAAGTTTCTGATCGAAAAGTTCGACAGCGTCTCCGACC
TGATGCAGCTCTCGGAGGGCGAAGAATCTCGTGCTTTCAGCTTCGATGTAGGAGGGCGTGGATATGTCCT
GCGGGTAAATAGCTGCGCCGATGGTTTCTACAAAGATCGTTATGTTTATCGGCACTTTGCATCGGCCGCG
CTCCCGATTCCGGAAGTGCTTGACATTGGGGAATTCAGCGAGAGCCTGACCTATTGCATCTCCCGCCGTG
CACAGGGTGTCACGTTGCAAGACCTGCCTGAAACCGAACTGCCCGCTGTTCTGCAGCCGGTCGCGGAGGC
CATGGATGCGATCGCTGCGGCCGATCTTAGCCAGACGAGCGGGTTCGGCCCATTCGGACCGCAAGGAATC
GGTCAATACACTACATGGCGTGATTTCATATGCGCGATTGCTGATCCCCATGTGTATCACTGGCAAACTG
TGATGGACGACACCGTCAGTGCGTCCGTCGCGCAGGCTCTCGATGAGCTGATGCTTTGGGCCGAGGACTG
CCCCGAAGTCCGGCACCTCGTGCACGCGGATTTCGGCTCCAACAATGTCCTGACGGACAATGGCCGCATA
ACAGCGGTCATTGACTGGAGCGAGGCGATGTTCGGGGATTCCCAATACGAGGTCGCCAACATCTTCTTCT
GGAGGCCGTGGTTGGCTTGTATGGAGCAGCAGACGCGCTACTTCGAGCGGAGGCATCCGGAGCTTGCAGG
ATCGCCGCGGCTCCGGGCGTATATGCTCCGCATTGGTCTTGACCAACTCTATCAGAGCTTGGTTGACGGC
AATTTCGATGATGCAGCTTGGGCGCAGGGTCGATGCGACGCAATCGTCCGATCCGGAGCCGGGACTGTCG
GGCGTACACAAATCGCCCGCAGAAGCGCGGCCGTCTGGACCGATGGCTGTGTAGAAGTACTCGCCGATAG
TGGAAACCGACGCCCCAGCACTCGTCCGAGGGCAAAGGAATAGGCTAGCCGCCCGCCCCACGACCCGCAG
CGCCCGACCGAAAGGAGCGCACGACCCCATGCATCGATGATATCAGATCCCCGGGATGCAGAAATTGATG
ATCTATTAAACAATAAAGATGTCCACTAAAATGGAAGTTTTTCCTGTCATACTTTGTTAAGAAGGGTGAG
AACAGAGTACCTACATTTTGAATGGAAGGATTGGAGCTACGGGGGTGGGGGTGGGGTGGGATTAGATAAA
TGCCTGCTCTTTACTGAAGGCTCTTTACTATTGCTTTATGATAATGTTTCATAGTTGGATATCATAATTT
AAACAAGCAAAACCAAATTAAGGGCCAGCTCATTCCTCCCACTCATGATCTATAGATCTATAGATCTCTC
GTGGGATCATTGTTTTTCTCTTGATTCCCACTTTGTGGTTCTAAGTACTGTGGTTTCCAAATGTGTCAGT
TTCATAGCCTGAAGAACGAGATCAGCAGCCTCTGTTCCACATACACTTCATTCTCAGTATTGTTTTGCCA
AGTTCTAATTCCATCAGAAGCTGGTCGAGATCCGGAACCCTTAATATAACTTCGTATAATGTATGCTATA
CGAAGTTATTAGGTCCCTCGAAGAGGTTCACTAGGATCCGGTACCCAGCTTTTGTTCCCTTTAGTGAGGG
TTAATTGCGCGCTTGGCGTAATCATGGTCATAGCTGTTTCCTGTGTGAAATTGTTATCCGCTCACAATTC
CACACAACATACGAGCCGGAAGCATAAAGTGTAAAGCCTGGGGTGCCTAATGAGTGAGCTAACTCACATT
AATTGCGTTGCGCTCACTGCCCGCTTTCCAGTCGGGAAACCTGTCGTGCCAGCTGCATTAATGAATCGGC
CAACGCGCGGGGAGAGGCGGTTTGCGTATTGGGCGCTCTTCCGCTTCCTCGCTCACTGACTCGCTGCGCT
CGGTCGTTCGGCTGCGGCGAGCGGTATCAGCTCACTCAAAGGCGGTAATACGGTTATCCACAGAATCAGG
GGATAACGCAGGAAAGAACATGTGAGCAAAAGGCCAGCAAAAGGCCAGGAACCGTAAAAAGGCCGCGTTG
CTGGCGTTTTTCCATAGGCTCCGCCCCCCTGACGAGCATCACAAAAATCGACGCTCAAGTCAGAGGTGGC
GAAACCCGACAGGACTATAAAGATACCAGGCGTTTCCCCCTGGAAGCTCCCTCGTGCGCTCTCCTGTTCC
GACCCTGCCGCTTACCGGATACCTGTCCGCCTTTCTCCCTTCGGGAAGCGTGGCGCTTTCTCATAGCTCA
CGCTGTAGGTATCTCAGTTCGGTGTAGGTCGTTCGCTCCAAGCTGGGCTGTGTGCACGAACCCCCCGTTC
AGCCCGACCGCTGCGCCTTATCCGGTAACTATCGTCTTGAGTCCAACCCGGTAAGACACGACTTATCGCC
ACTGGCAGCAGCCACTGGTAACAGGATTAGCAGAGCGAGGTATGTAGGCGGTGCTACAGAGTTCTTGAAG
TGGTGGCCTAACTACGGCTACACTAGAAGGACAGTATTTGGTATCTGCGCTCTGCTGAAGCCAGTTACCT
TCGGAAAAAGAGTTGGTAGCTCTTGATCCGGCAAACAAACCACCGCTGGTAGCGGTGGTTTTTTTGTTTG
CAAGCAGCAGATTACGCGCAGAAAAAAAGGATCTCAAGAAGATCCTTTGATCTTTTCTACGGGGTCTGAC
GCTCAGTGGAACGAAAACTCACGTTAAGGGATTTTGGTCATGAGATTATCAAAAAGGATCTTCACCTAGA
TCCTTTTAAATTAAAAATGAAGTTTTAAATCAATCTAAAGTATATATGAGTAAACTTGGTCTGACAGTTA
CCAATGCTTAATCAGTGAGGCACCTATCTCAGCGATCTGTCTATTTCGTTCATCCATAGTTGCCTGACTC
CCCGTCGTGTAGATAACTACGATACGGGAGGGCTTACCATCTGGCCCCAGTGCTGCAATGATACCGCGAG
ACCCACGCTCACCGGCTCCAGATTTATCAGCAATAAACCAGCCAGCCGGAAGGGCCGAGCGCAGAAGTGG
TCCTGCAACTTTATCCGCCTCCATCCAGTCTATTAATTGTTGCCGGGAAGCTAGAGTAAGTAGTTCGCCA
GTTAATAGTTTGCGCAACGTTGTTGCCATTGCTACAGGCATCGTGGTGTCACGCTCGTCGTTTGGTATGG
CTTCATTCAGCTCCGGTTCCCAACGATCAAGGCGAGTTACATGATCCCCCATGTTGTGCAAAAAAGCGGT
TAGCTCCTTCGGTCCTCCGATCGTTGTCAGAAGTAAGTTGGCCGCAGTGTTATCACTCATGGTTATGGCA
GCACTGCATAATTCTCTTACTGTCATGCCATCCGTAAGATGCTTTTCTGTGACTGGTGAGTACTCAACCA
AGTCATTCTGAGAATAGTGTATGCGGCGACCGAGTTGCTCTTGCCCGGCGTCAATACGGGATAATACCGC
GCCACATAGCAGAACTTTAAAAGTGCTCATCATTGGAAAACGTTCTTCGGGGCGAAAACTCTCAAGGATC
TTACCGCTGTTGAGATCCAGTTCGATGTAACCCACTCGTGCACCCAACTGATCTTCAGCATCTTTTACTT
TCACCAGCGTTTCTGGGTGAGCAAAAACAGGAAGGCAAAATGCCGCAAAAAAGGGAATAAGGGCGACACG
GAAATGTTGAATACTCATACTCTTCCTTTTTCAATATTATTGAAGCATTTATCAGGGTTATTGTCTCATG
AGCGGATACATATTTGAATGTATTTAGAAAAATAAACAAATAGGGGTTCCGCGCACATTTCCCCGAAAAG
TGCCAC
