>Addgene plasmid #72800 | pMK284 (Stag-3FLAG-Hygro) | addgene partial sequence | sequence record 138172 | M13pUC-Fwd 5'-CCCAGTCACGACGTTGTAAAACG-3'
CGCGCGTAATACGACTCACTATAGGGCGAATTGGAGCTCGGATCCGGTGCAGGCGCCAAGGAAACCGCCG
CTGCAAAATTCGAACGCCAGCACATGGACAGCCGATCCCGGGCTGACTACAAAGACCATGACGGTGATTA
TAAAGATCATGACATCGACTACAAGGATGACGATGACAAGTAGTGTACAAGTAATCTAGATAACTGATCA
TAATCAGCCATACCACATTTGTAGAGGTTTTACTTGCTTTAAAAAACCTCCCACACCTCCCCCTGAACCT
GAAACATAAAATGAATGCAATTGTTGTTGTTAACTTGTTTATTGCAGCTTATAATGGTTACAAATAAAGC
AATAGCATCACAAATTTCACAAATAAAGCATTTTTTTCACTGCATTCTAGTTGTGGTTTGTCCAAACTCA
TCAATGTATCTTAACGCGTCGATCATATTCAATAACCCTTAATATAACTTCGTATAATGTATGCTATACG
AAGTTATTAGGTCTGAAGAGGAGTTTACGTCCAGCCAAGCTTAGGATCTCGACCTCGAAATTCTACCGGG
TAGGGGAGGCGCTTTTCCCAAGGCAGTCTGGAGCATGCGCTTTAGCAGCCCCGCTGGGCACTTGGCGCTA
CACAAGTGGCCTCTGGCCTCGCACACATTCCACATCCACCGGTAGGCGCCAACCGACTCCGTTCTTTGGT
GGCCCCTTCGCGCCACCTTCTACTCCTCCCCTAGTCAGGAAGTTCCCCCCCGCCCCGCAGCTCGCGTCGT
GCAGGACGTGACAAATGGAAGTAGCACGTCTCACTAGTCTCGTGCAGATGGACAGCACCGCTGAGCAATG
GAAGCGGGTAGGCCTTTGGGGCAGCGGCCAATAGCAGCTTTGCTCCTTCGCTTTCTGGGCTCAGAGGCTG
GGAAGGGGTGGGTCCGGGGGCGGGCTCAGGGGCGGGCTCAGGGGCGGGGCGGGCGCCCGAAGGTCCTCCG
GAGGCCCGGCATTCTGCACGCTTCAAAAGCGCACGTCTGCCGCGCTGTTCTCCTCTTCCTCATCTCCGGG
CCTTTCGA
