>Addgene plasmid #72800 | pMK284 (Stag-3FLAG-Hygro) | addgene partial sequence | sequence record 138175 | mPGK-F 5'-cattctgcacgcttcaaaag-3'
TTCTCCTCTTCCTCATCTCCGGGCCTTTCGACCTGCATCCATCTAGATCTCGAGCAGCTGAAGCTTACCG
CTAGCATGGATAGATCCGGAAAGCCTGAACTCACCGCGACGTCTGTCGAGAAGTTTCTGATCGAAAAGTT
CGACAGCGTCTCCGACCTGATGCAGCTCTCGGAGGGCGAAGAATCTCGTGCTTTCAGCTTCGATGTAGGA
GGGCGTGGATATGTCCTGCGGGTAAATAGCTGCGCCGATGGTTTCTACAAAGATCGTTATGTTTATCGGC
ACTTTGCATCGGCCGCGCTCCCGATTCCGGAAGTGCTTGACATTGGGGAATTCAGCGAGAGCCTGACCTA
TTGCATCTCCCGCCGTGCACAGGGTGTCACGTTGCAAGACCTGCCTGAAACCGAACTGCCCGCTGTTCTG
CAGCCGGTCGCGGAGGCCATGGATGCGATCGCTGCGGCCGATCTTAGCCAGACGAGCGGGTTCGGCCCAT
TCGGACCGCAAGGAATCGGTCAATACACTACATGGCGTGATTTCATATGCGCGATTGCTGATCCCCATGT
GTATCACTGGCAAACTGTGATGGACGACACCGTCAGTGCGTCCGTCGCGCAGGCTCTCGATGAGCTGATG
CTTTGGGCCGAGGACTGCCCCGAAGTCCGGCACCTCGTGCACGCGGATTTCGGCTCCAACAATGTCCTGA
CGGACAATGGCCGCATAACAGCGGTCATTGACTGGAGCGAGGCGATGTTCGGGGATTCCCAATACGAGGT
CGCCAACATCTTCTTCTGGAGGCCGTGGTTGGCTTGTATGGAGCAGCAGACGCGCTACTTCGAGCGGAGG
CATCCGGAGCTTGCAGGATCGCCGCGGCTCCGGGCGTATATGCTCCGCATTGGTCTTGACCAACTCTATC
AGAGCTTGGTTGACGGCAATTTCGATGATGCAGCTTGGGCGCAGGGTCGATGCGACGCAATCGTCCGATC
CGGAGCCGGGACTGTCGGGCGTACACAAATCGCCCGCAGAAGCGCGGCCGTCTGGACCGA
